Addgene plasmid #19216: pBS Galectin1
Depositing lab: Cliff Tabin. Depositing organization: Harvard Medical School. Publication: Identification of unique molecular subdomains in the perichondrium and periosteum and their role in regulating gene expression in the underlying chondrocytes. Bandyopadhyay A, Kubilus JK, Crochiere ML, Linsenmayer TF, Tabin CJ. Dev Biol. 2008 Sep 1;321(1):162-74. doi: 10.1016/j.ydbio.2008.06.012. Epub 2008 Jun 16. PubMed 18602913.
Backbone
  Vector backbone: pBluescript
  Backbone manufacturer: Stratagene
  Backbone size w/o insert (bp): 3000
  Vector type: Bacterial Expression
Growth in bacteria
  Bacterial resistance: Ampicillin, 100 μg/mL
  Growth temperature: 37°C
  Growth strain: DH5alpha
  Copy number: High Copy
Gene/Insert
  Gene/Insert name: Galectin1 (alt name: Lectin galactoside-binding soluble 1)
  Species: G. gallus (chicken)
  GenBank ID: FG356216
  Entrez Gene: LGALS1
  Cloning method: Restriction Enzyme; 5′ cloning site XhoI (unknown if destroyed); 3′ cloning site EcoRI (unknown if destroyed)
  Sequencing primers: 5′ T3; 3′ T7
Terms and licenses: Academic/Nonprofit Terms; Industry Terms: Not Available to Industry
Depositor comments: Probe 2_45, expression in inner layer of PC.
How to cite: pBS Galectin1 was a gift from Cliff Tabin (Addgene plasmid # 19216 ; http://n2t.net/addgene:19216 ; RRID:Addgene_19216)
