[The description below was written by a language model from this plasmid's Addgene catalogue record.]
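Description:
pBS Galectin1 is a pBluescript-based cloning plasmid (Stratagene backbone of about 3 kb) carrying a chicken (Gallus gallus) cDNA fragment of Galectin1, also known as lectin galactoside-binding soluble 1 (LGALS1). It is maintained in E. coli as a high-copy plasmid under ampicillin selection. Although catalogued as a bacterial expression vector, the record points to a template plasmid rather than a protein-production construct. The insert was placed by restriction cloning between XhoI at the 5′ end and EcoRI at the 3′ end, and it is not recorded whether those sites survived. The listed sequencing primers are T3 on the 5′ side and T7 on the 3′ side. In pBluescript these primer sites correspond to opposing phage RNA polymerase promoters that flank the polylinker, so either strand of the insert can be transcribed in vitro. The record gives no insert size and no feature table, and it does not say whether the clone covers the full coding sequence or only part of it. The associated GenBank entry appears to be an EST-type accession.

The depositor describes the clone as a probe whose expression is seen in the inner layer of the perichondrium. The associated study concerns molecular subdomains in the perichondrium and periosteum and their influence on gene expression in the underlying chondrocytes. The plasmid is therefore most plausibly used as a template for labelled antisense riboprobes for in situ hybridization in developing chick skeletal tissue, where Galectin1 marks the inner perichondrial layer. With the stated orientation, antisense transcripts would be expected from the T7 side, though the record does not say which polymerase or linearizing enzyme to use.
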