>Addgene plasmid #19216 | pBS Galectin1 | addgene partial sequence | sequence record 25014 | T3 5'-GCAATTAACCCTCACTAAAGG-3'
ANGGNCTCACGCGGTGGCGGCCGCTCTAGAACTAGTGGATCCCCCGGGCTGCAGGAATTCGGCACGAGGC
TTTTGCACCTTGGGAGAGAGGAGCATCAGCCTGCACAGCAGCATCATGTCTTGTCAGGGACCAGTGTGCA
CCAACTTGGGTCTCAAGCCTGGCCAGCGCCTCACTGTCAAGGGGATAATCGCACCGAATGCCAAAAGCTT
TGTGATGAATCTGGGCAAGGACTCAACCCACCTGGGGCTTCACTTCAACCCCCGCTTTGATGCTCACGGT
GATGTGAACCTCATTGTGTGCAACTCAAAGAAAATGGAAGAGTGGGGTACCGAGCAAAGGGAGACGGTCT
TCCCTTTCCAGAAGGGAGCCCCAATAGAGATCACTTTCAGCATCAACCCAAGCGATCTGACTGTCCACCT
GCCAGGCCACCAATTCTCATTCCCCAACCGGCTTGGTCTTTCTGTCTTTGACTACTTTGATACGCATGGA
GACTTCACGCTCCGGTCTGTCAGCTGGGAGTAACTCCTCACACCTGTCTCAAAATCTCAAAAAAAAAAAA
AAGCCATCAATAAATGTGTTTTCGTCTAAAAAAAAGGGGGGGCCCGGTACCCAATTCGCCCTATAGTGAG
TCGTATTACGCGCGCTCACTGGCCGTCGTTTTACAACGTCGTGACTGGGAAAACCCTGGCGTTACCCAAC
TTAATCGCCTTGCAGCACATCCCCCTTTCGCCAGCTGGCGTAATAGCGAAAGAGGCCCGCACCGATCGCC
TTTCCAAAANTTGCCCANCCTGANTGGCAANGGGACCCCCCNTGTTGGGCCNN
